>Addgene plasmid #238099 | pLV-EF1A-PARPT-334-406-Hygro | addgene full sequence | sequence record 473261 | Addgene NGS Result
AATGTAGTCTTATGCAATACTCTTGTAGTCTTGCAACATGGTAACGATGAGTTAGCAACATGCCTTACAA
GGAGAGAAAAAGCACCGTGCATGCCGATTGGTGGAAGTAAGGTGGTACGATCGTGCCTTATTAGGAAGGC
AACAGACGGGTCTGACATGGATTGGACGAACCACTGAATTGCCGCATTGCAGAGATATTGTATTTAAGTG
CCTAGCTCGATACATAAACGGGTCTCTCTGGTTAGACCAGATCTGAGCCTGGGAGCTCTCTGGCTAACTA
GGGAACCCACTGCTTAAGCCTCAATAAAGCTTGCCTTGAGTGCTTCAAGTAGTGTGTGCCCGTCTGTTGT
GTGACTCTGGTAACTAGAGATCCCTCAGACCCTTTTAGTCAGTGTGGAAAATCTCTAGCAGTGGCGCCCG
AACAGGGACTTGAAAGCGAAAGGGAAACCAGAGGAGCTCTCTCGACGCAGGACTCGGCTTGCTGAAGCGC
GCACGGCAAGAGGCGAGGGGCGGCGACTGGTGAGTACGCCAAAAATTTTGACTAGCGGAGGCTAGAAGGA
GAGAGATGGGTGCGAGAGCGTCAGTATTAAGCGGGGGAGAATTAGATCGCGATGGGAAAAAATTCGGTTA
AGGCCAGGGGGAAAGAAAAAATATAAATTAAAACATATAGTATGGGCAAGCAGGGAGCTAGAACGATTCG
CAGTTAATCCTGGCCTGTTAGAAACATCAGAAGGCTGTAGACAAATACTGGGACAGCTACAACCATCCCT
TCAGACAGGATCAGAAGAACTTAGATCATTATATAATACAGTAGCAACCCTCTATTGTGTGCATCAAAGG
ATAGAGATAAAAGACACCAAGGAAGCTTTAGACAAGATAGAGGAAGAGCAAAACAAAAGTAAGACCACCG
CACAGCAAGCGGCCGCTGATCTTCAGACCTGGAGGAGGAGATATGAGGGACAATTGGAGAAGTGAATTAT
ATAAATATAAAGTAGTAAAAATTGAACCATTAGGAGTAGCACCCACCAAGGCAAAGAGAAGAGTGGTGCA
GAGAGAAAAAAGAGCAGTGGGAATAGGAGCTTTGTTCCTTGGGTTCTTGGGAGCAGCAGGAAGCACTATG
GGCGCAGCGTCAATGACGCTGACGGTACAGGCCAGACAATTATTGTCTGGTATAGTGCAGCAGCAGAACA
ATTTGCTGAGGGCTATTGAGGCGCAACAGCATCTGTTGCAACTCACAGTCTGGGGCATCAAGCAGCTCCA
GGCAAGAATCCTGGCTGTGGAAAGATACCTAAAGGATCAACAGCTCCTGGGGATTTGGGGTTGCTCTGGA
AAACTCATTTGCACCACTGCTGTGCCTTGGAATGCTAGTTGGAGTAATAAATCTCTGGAACAGATTTGGA
ATCACACGACCTGGATGGAGTGGGACAGAGAAATTAACAATTACACAAGCTTAATACACTCCTTAATTGA
AGAATCGCAAAACCAGCAAGAAAAGAATGAACAAGAATTATTGGAATTAGATAAATGGGCAAGTTTGTGG
AATTGGTTTAACATAACAAATTGGCTGTGGTATATAAAATTATTCATAATGATAGTAGGAGGCTTGGTAG
GTTTAAGAATAGTTTTTGCTGTACTTTCTATAGTGAATAGAGTTAGGCAGGGATATTCACCATTATCGTT
TCAGACCCACCTCCCAACCCCGAGGGGACCCGACAGGCCCGAAGGAATAGAAGAAGAAGGTGGAGAGAGA
GACAGAGACAGATCCATTCGATTAGTGAACGGATCTCGACGGTATCGCTAGCTTTTAAAAGAAAAGGGGG
GATTGGGGGGTACAGTGCAGGGGAAAGAATAGTAGACATAATAGCAACAGACATACAAACTAAAGAATTA
CAAAAACAAATTACAAAAATTCAAAATTTTACTAGTGATTATCGGATCAACTTTGTATAGAAAAGTTGGG
CTCCGGTGCCCGTCAGTGGGCAGAGCGCACATCGCCCACAGTCCCCGAGAAGTTGGGGGGAGGGGTCGGC
AATTGAACCGGTGCCTAGAGAAGGTGGCGCGGGGTAAACTGGGAAAGTGATGTCGTGTACTGGCTCCGCC
TTTTTCCCGAGGGTGGGGGAGAACCGTATATAAGTGCAGTAGTCGCCGTGAACGTTCTTTTTCGCAACGG
GTTTGCCGCCAGAACACAGGTAAGTGCCGTGTGTGGTTCCCGCGGGCCTGGCCTCTTTACGGGTTATGGC
CCTTGCGTGCCTTGAATTACTTCCACCTGGCTGCAGTACGTGATTCTTGATCCCGAGCTTCGGGTTGGAA
GTGGGTGGGAGAGTTCGAGGCCTTGCGCTTAAGGAGCCCCTTCGCCTCGTGCTTGAGTTGAGGCCTGGCC
TGGGCGCTGGGGCCGCCGCGTGCGAATCTGGTGGCACCTTCGCGCCTGTCTCGCTGCTTTCGATAAGTCT
CTAGCCATTTAAAATTTTTGATGACCTGCTGCGACGCTTTTTTTCTGGCAAGATAGTCTTGTAAATGCGG
GCCAAGATCTGCACACTGGTATTTCGGTTTTTGGGGCCGCGGGCGGCGACGGGGCCCGTGCGTCCCAGCG
CACATGTTCGGCGAGGCGGGGCCTGCGAGCGCGGCCACCGAGAATCGGACGGGGGTAGTCTCAAGCTGGC
CGGCCTGCTCTGGTGCCTGGTCTCGCGCCGCCGTGTATCGCCCCGCCCTGGGCGGCAAGGCTGGCCCGGT
CGGCACCAGTTGCGTGAGCGGAAAGATGGCCGCTTCCCGGCCCTGCTGCAGGGAGCTCAAAATGGAGGAC
GCGGCGCTCGGGAGAGCGGGCGGGTGAGTCACCCACACAAAGGAAAAGGGCCTTTCCGTCCTCAGCCGTC
GCTTCATGTGACTCCACGGAGTACCGGGCGCCGTCCAGGCACCTCGATTAGTTCTCGAGCTTTTGGAGTA
CGTCGTCTTTAGGTTGGGGGGAGGGGTTTTATGCGATGGAGTTTCCCCACACTGAGTGGGTGGAGACTGA
AGTTAGGCCAGCTTGGCACTTGATGTAATTCTCCTTGGAATTTGCCCTTTTTGAGTTTGGATCTTGGTTC
ATTCTCAAGCCTCAGACAGTGGTTCAAAGTTTTTTTCTTCCATTTCAGGTGTCGTGACAAGTTTGTACAA
AAAAGCAGGCTGCCACCATGCCCCCTAGCAGCAACGTGAACTCCATCTACCACACTGTGTGGAAGTTCTT
CTGCCGCGACCACTTTGGCTGGAGAGAGTATCCAGAGAGCGTGATCAGGCTGATCGAAGAGGCCAACAGT
CGCGGCCTGAAGGAGGTGCGGTTCATGATGTGGAATAACCACTACATCCTGCACAATAGCTTTTTCAGAA
GAGAGATCAAGCGGAGGCCACTGTTCAGAAGCGGCGGAGGCGGAAGCGGCGGCGGCGGAAGCGGCGGGGG
CGGCTCCATGGTGAGCAAGGGCGAGGAGCTGTTCACCGGGGTGGTGCCCATCCTGGTCGAGCTGGACGGC
GACGTAAACGGCCACAAGTTCAGCGTGTCCGGCGAGGGCGAGGGCGATGCCACCTACGGCAAGCTGACCC
TGAAGTTCATCTGCACCACCGGCAAGCTGCCCGTGCCCTGGCCCACCCTCGTGACCACCCTGACCTACGG
CGTGCAGTGCTTCAGCCGCTACCCCGACCACATGAAGCAGCACGACTTCTTCAAGTCCGCCATGCCCGAA
GGCTACGTCCAGGAGCGCACCATCTTCTTCAAGGACGACGGCAACTACAAGACCCGCGCCGAGGTGAAGT
TCGAGGGCGACACCCTGGTGAACCGCATCGAGCTGAAGGGCATCGACTTCAAGGAGGACGGCAACATCCT
GGGGCACAAGCTGGAGTACAACTACAACAGCCACAACGTCTATATCATGGCCGACAAGCAGAAGAACGGC
ATCAAGGTGAACTTCAAGATCCGCCACAACATCGAGGACGGCAGCGTGCAGCTCGCCGACCACTACCAGC
AGAACACCCCCATCGGCGACGGCCCCGTGCTGCTGCCCGACAACCACTACCTGAGCACCCAGTCCGCCCT
GAGCAAAGACCCCAACGAGAAGCGCGATCACATGGTCCTGCTGGAGTTCGTGACCGCCGCCGGGATCACT
CTCGGCATGGACGAGCTGTACAAGTAAACCCAGCTTTCTTGTACAAAGTGGTGATAATCGAATTCCGATA
ATCAACCTCTGGATTACAAAATTTGTGAAAGATTGACTGGTATTCTTAACTATGTTGCTCCTTTTACGCT
ATGTGGATACGCTGCTTTAATGCCTTTGTATCATGCTATTGCTTCCCGTATGGCTTTCATTTTCTCCTCC
TTGTATAAATCCTGGTTGCTGTCTCTTTATGAGGAGTTGTGGCCCGTTGTCAGGCAACGTGGCGTGGTGT
GCACTGTGTTTGCTGACGCAACCCCCACTGGTTGGGGCATTGCCACCACCTGTCAGCTCCTTTCCGGGAC
TTTCGCTTTCCCCCTCCCTATTGCCACGGCGGAACTCATCGCCGCCTGCCTTGCCCGCTGCTGGACAGGG
GCTCGGCTGTTGGGCACTGACAATTCCGTGGTGTTGTCGGGGAAGCTGACGTCCTTTCCATGGCTGCTCG
CCTGTGTTGCCACCTGGATTCTGCGCGGGACGTCCTTCTGCTACGTCCCTTCGGCCCTCAATCCAGCGGA
CCTTCCTTCCCGCGGCCTGCTGCCGGCTCTGCGGCCTCTTCCGCGTCTTCGCCTTCGCCCTCAGACGAGT
CGGATCTCCCTTTGGGCCGCCTCCCCGCATCGGGAATTCCCGCGGTTCGAATTCTACCGGGTAGGGGAGG
CGCTTTTCCCAAGGCAGTCTGGAGCATGCGCTTTAGCAGCCCCGCTGGGCACTTGGCGCTACACAAGTGG
CCTCTGGCCTCGCACACATTCCACATCCACCGGTAGGCGCCAACCGGCTCCGTTCTTTGGTGGCCCCTTC
GCGCCACCTTCTACTCCTCCCCTAGTCAGGAAGTTCCCCCCCGCCCCGCAGCTCGCGTCGTGCAGGACGT
GACAAATGGAAGTAGCACGTCTCACTAGTCTCGTGCAGATGGACAGCACCGCTGAGCAATGGAAGCGGGT
AGGCCTTTGGGGCAGCGGCCAATAGCAGCTTTGCTCCTTCGCTTTCTGGGCTCAGAGGCTGGGAAGGGGT
GGGTCCGGGGGCGGGCTCAGGGGCGGGCTCAGGGGCGGGGCGGGCGCCCGGAGGGCCTCCGGGGGCCCGG
CATTCTGCACGCTTCAAAAGCGCACGTCTGCCGCGCTGTTCTCCTCTTCCTCCTCTCCGGGCCTTTCGAC
CTCCCGTGGCCACCATGAAAAAACCTGAACTCACCGCGACGTCTGTCGAGAAGTTTCTGATCGAAAAGTT
CGACAGCGTCTCCGACCTGATGCAGCTCTCGGAGGGCGAAGAATCTCGTGCTTTCAGCTTCGATGTAGGA
GGGCGTGGATATGTCCTGCGGGTAAATAGCTGCGCCGATGGTTTCTACAAAGATCGTTATGTTTATCGGC
ACTTTGCATCGGCCGCGCTCCCGATTCCGGAAGTGCTTGACATTGGGGAATTTAGCGAGAGCCTGACCTA
TTGCATCTCCCGCCGTGCACAGGGTGTCACGTTGCAAGACCTGCCTGAAACCGAACTGCCCGCTGTTCTG
CAGCCGGTCGCGGAGGCCATGGATGCGATCGCTGCGGCCGATCTTAGCCAGACGAGCGGGTTCGGCCCAT
TCGGACCGCAAGGAATCGGTCAATACACTACATGGCGTGATTTCATATGCGCGATTGCTGATCCCCATGT
GTATCACTGGCAAACTGTGATGGACGACACCGTCAGTGCGTCCGTCGCGCAGGCTCTCGATGAGCTGATG
CTTTGGGCCGAGGACTGCCCCGAAGTCCGGCACCTCGTGCACGCGGATTTCGGCTCCAACAATGTCCTGA
CGGACAATGGCCGCATAACAGCGGTCATTGACTGGAGCGAGGCGATGTTCGGGGATTCCCAATACGAGGT
CGCCAACATCTTCTTCTGGAGGCCGTGGTTGGCTTGTATGGAGCAGCAGACGCGCTACTTCGAGCGGAGG
CATCCGGAGCTTGCAGGATCGCCGCGGCTCCGGGCGTATATGCTCCGCATTGGTCTTGACCAACTCTATC
AGAGCTTGGTTGACGGCAATTTCGATGATGCAGCTTGGGCGCAGGGTCGATGCGACGCAATCGTCCGATC
CGGAGCCGGGACTGTCGGGCGTACACAAATCGCCCGCAGAAGCGCGGCCGTCTGGACCGATGGCTGTGTA
GAAGTACTCGCCGATAGTGGAAACCGACGCCCCAGCACTCGTCCGAGGGCAAAGGAATAGGGTACCTTTA
AGACCAATGACTTACAAGGCAGCTGTAGATCTTAGCCACTTTTTAAAAGAAAAGGGGGGACTGGAAGGGC
TAATTCACTCCCAACGAAGACAAGATCTGCTTTTTGCTTGTACTGGGTCTCTCTGGTTAGACCAGATCTG
AGCCTGGGAGCTCTCTGGCTAACTAGGGAACCCACTGCTTAAGCCTCAATAAAGCTTGCCTTGAGTGCTT
CAAGTAGTGTGTGCCCGTCTGTTGTGTGACTCTGGTAACTAGAGATCCCTCAGACCCTTTTAGTCAGTGT
GGAAAATCTCTAGCAGTAGTAGTTCATGTCATCTTATTATTCAGTATTTATAACTTGCAAAGAAATGAAT
ATCAGAGAGTGAGAGGAACTTGTTTATTGCAGCTTATAATGGTTACAAATAAAGCAATAGCATCACAAAT
TTCACAAATAAAGCATTTTTTTCACTGCATTCTAGTTGTGGTTTGTCCAAACTCATCAATGTATCTTATC
ATGTCTGGCTCTAGCTATCCCGCCCCTAACTCCGCCCATCCCGCCCCTAACTCCGCCCAGTTCCGCCCAT
TCTCCGCCCCATGGCTGACTAATTTTTTTTATTTATGCAGAGGCCGAGGCCGCCTCGGCCTCTGAGCTAT
TCCAGAAGTAGTGAGGAGGCTTTTTTGGAGGCCTAGGGACGTACCCAATTCGCCCTATAGTGAGTCGTAT
TACGCGCGCTCACTGGCCGTCGTTTTACAACGTCGTGACTGGGAAAACCCTGGCGTTACCCAACTTAATC
GCCTTGCAGCACATCCCCCTTTCGCCAGCTGGCGTAATAGCGAAGAGGCCCGCACCGATCGCCCTTCCCA
ACAGTTGCGCAGCCTGAATGGCGAATGGG
[124 nt withheld, positions 7240-7363]
C
[91 nt withheld, positions 7365-7455]
A
[49 nt withheld, positions 7457-7505]
CCTTTGACGTTGGAGTCCACGTTCTTT
[37 nt withheld, positions 7533-7569]
ACCCTATCTCGGTCTATTCTTTTGATTTATAAGGGATTTTGCCGATTTCGGCCTATTGGTTAAAAAATGA
GCTGATTTAACAAAAATTTAACGCGAATTTTAACAAAATATTAACGCTTACAATTTAGGTGGCACTTTTC
GGGGAAATGTGCGCGGAACCCCTATTTGTTTATTTTTCTAAATACATTCAAATATGTATCCGCTCATGAG
ACAATAACCCTGATAAATGCTTCAATAATATTGAAAAAGGAAGAGTATGAGTATTCAACATTTCCGTGTC
GCCCTTATTCCCTTTTTTGCGGCATTTTGCCTTCCTGTTTTTGCTCACCCAGAAACGCTGGTGAAAGTAA
AAGATGCTGAAGATCAGTTGGGTGCACGAGTGGGTTACATCGAACTGGATCTCAACAGCGGTAAGATCCT
TGAGAGTTTTCGCCCCGAAGAACGTTTTCCAATGATGAGCACTTTTAAAGTTCTGCTATGTGGCGCGGTA
TTATCCCGTATTGACGCCGGGCAAGAGCAACTCGGTCGCCGCATACACTATTCTCAGAATGACTTGGTTG
AGTACTCACCAGTCACAGAAAAGCATCTTACGGATGGCATGACAGTAAGAGAATTATGCAGTGCTGCCAT
AACCATGAGTGATAACACTGCGGCCAACTTACTTCTGACAACGATCGGAGGACCGAAGGAGCTAACCGCT
TTTTTGCACAACATGGGGGATCATGTAACTCGCCTTGATCGTTGGGAACCGGAGCTGAATGAAGCCATAC
CAAACGACGAGCGTGACACCACGATGCCTGTAGCAATGGCAACAACGTTGCGCAAACTATTAACTGGCGA
ACTACTTACTCTAGCTTCCCGGCAACAATTAATAGACTGGATGGAGGCGGATAAAGTTGCAGGACCACTT
CTGCGCTCGGCCCTTCCGGCTGGCTGGTTTATTGCTGATAAATCTGGAGCCGGTGAGCGTGGGTCTCGCG
GTATCATTGCAGCACTGGGGCCAGATGGTAAGCCCTCCCGTATCGTAGTTATCTACACGACGGGGAGTCA
GGCAACTATGGATGAACGAAATAGACAGATCGCTGAGATAGGTGCCTCACTGATTAAGCATTGGTAACTG
TCAGACCAAGTTTACTCATATATACTTTAGATTGATTTAAAACTTCATTTTTAATTTAAAAGGATCTAGG
TGAAGATCCTTTTTGATAATCTCATGACCAAAATCCCTTAACGTGAGTTTTCGTTCCACTGAGCGTCAGA
CCCCGTAGAAAAGATCAAAGGATCTTCTTGAGATCCTTTTTTTCTGCGCGTAATCTGCTGCTTGCAAACA
AAAAAACCACCGCTACCAGCGGTGGTTTGTTTGCCGGATCAAGAGCTACCAACTCTTTTTCCGAAGGTAA
CTGGCTTCAGCAGAGCGCAGATACCAAATACTGTTCTTCTAGTGTAGCCGTAGTTAGGCCACCACTTCAA
GAACTCTGTAGCACCGCCTACATACCTCGCTCTGCTAATCCTGTTACCAGTGGCTGCTGCCAGTGGCGAT
AAGTCGTGTCTTACCGGGTTGGACTCAAGACGATAGTTACCGGATAAGGCGCAGCGGTCGGGCTGAACGG
GGGGTTCGTGCACACAGCCCAGCTTGGAGCGAACGACCTACACCGAACTGAGATACCTACAGCGTGAGCT
ATGAGAAAGCGCCACGCTTCCCGAAGAGAGAAAGGCGGACAGGTATCCGGTAAGCGGCAGGGTCGGAACA
GGAGAGCGCACGAGGGAGCTTCCAGGGGGAAACGCCTGGTATCTTTATAGTCCTGTCGGGTTTCGCCACC
TCTGACTTGAGCGTCGATTTTTGTGATGCTCGTCAGGGGGGCGGAGCCTATGGAAAAACGCCAGCAACGC
GGCCTTTTTACGGTTCCTGGCCTTTTGCTGGCCTTTTGCTCACATGTTCTTTCCTGCGTTATCCCCTGAT
TCTGTGGATAACCGTATTACCGCCTTTGAGTGAGCTGATACCGCTCGCCGCAGCCGAACGACCGAGCGCA
GCGAGTCAGTGAGCGAGGAAGCGGAAGAGCGCCCAATACGCAAACCGCCTCTCCCCGCGCGTTGGCCGAT
TCATTAATGCAGCTGGCACGACAGGTTTCCCGACTGGAAAGCGGGCAGTGAGCGCAACGCAATTAATGTG
AGTTAGCTCACTCATTAGGCACCCCAGGCTTTACACTTTATGCTTCCGGCTCGTATGTTGTGTGGAATTG
TGAGCGGATAACAATTTCACACAGGAAACAGCTATGACCATGATTACGCCAAGCGCGCAATTAACCCTCA
CTAAAGGGAACAAAAGCTGGAGCTGCAAGCTT
Features (pLannotate 1.2.2; 33 found; start..end, strand, type, name):
      3..229     +  promoter       RSV promoter: Rous sarcoma virus enhancer/promoter
    230..410     +  LTR            5' LTR (truncated): truncated 5' long terminal repeat (LTR) from HIV-1
    457..582     +  misc_feature   HIV-1 Ψ: packaging signal of human immunodeficiency virus type 1
    566..929     +  CDS            HIV-1 gag (fragment): gag protein from human immunodeficiency virus 1; gag
   1075..1308    +  misc_feature   RRE: The Rev response element (RRE) of HIV-1 allows for Rev-dependent mRNA export from the nucleus to the cytoplasm.
   1685..1785    +  CDS            Rev (fragment): human immunodeficiency virus 1 (HIV-1) Rev protein; rev; enhances nuclear export of unspliced and incompletely spliced viral mRNAs
   1803..1920    +  misc_feature   cPPT/CTS: central polypurine tract and central termination sequence of HIV-1
   1938..1958    +  protein_bind   attB4: mutant version of attB; core recombination site for the Gateway® BP reaction BP Clonase™
   1978..2189    +  promoter       EF-1α core promoter: core promoter for human elongation factor EF-1α
   2190..2299    +  intron         EF-1α intron A (fragment): intron upstream of the start codon of human EF-1α
   2925..3128    +  intron         EF-1α intron A: truncated intron upstream of the start codon of human EF-1α
   3137..3161    +  protein_bind   attB1: mutant version of attB; recombination site for the Gateway® BP reaction BP Clonase™
   3171..3392    +  CDS            TIPARP (fragment): PARPT_HUMAN - Also known as PARP7 From Homo sapiens (Human).
   3438..4157    +  CDS            EGFP: the original enhanced GFP (Yang et al., 1996) mammalian codon-optimized
   4158..4182    -  protein_bind   attB2: mutant version of attB; recombination site for the Gateway® BP reaction BP Clonase™
   4200..4788    +  misc_feature   WPRE: woodchuck hepatitis virus posttranscriptional regulatory element
   4819..5318    +  promoter       PGK promoter: mouse phosphoglycerate kinase 1 promoter
   5335..6357    +  CDS            hph: KHYB_ECOLX - Experimental evidence at protein level: Swiss-Prot protein existence level 1. The aminoglycoside phosphotransferases achieve inactivation of their antibiotic substrates by phosphorylation. Only phosphorylates hygromycin and closely related compounds such as demethyl analogs and destomycin. From Escherichia coli.
   6353..6430    +  CDS            nef (fragment): NEF_HV1Z2 - Experimental evidence at protein level: Swiss-Prot protein existence level 1. Extracellular Nef protein targets CD4(+) T-lymphocytes for apoptosis by interacting with CXCR4 surface receptors. From Human immunodeficiency virus type 1 group M subtype D (isolate Z2/CDC-Z34) (HIV-1).
   6432..6665    +  LTR            3' LTR (ΔU3): self-inactivating 3' long terminal repeat (LTR) from HIV-1
   6737..6858    +  polyA_signal   SV40 poly(A) signal: SV40 polyadenylation signal
   6898..7033    +  rep_origin     SV40 ori: SV40 origin of replication
   7054..7072    -  promoter       T7 promoter: promoter for bacteriophage T7 RNA polymerase
   7080..7235    +  CDS            lacZα (fragment): LacZα fragment of β-galactosidase; lacZ fragment
   7240..7668    +  rep_origin     f1 ori (sequence partly withheld): f1 bacteriophage origin of replication; arrow indicates direction of (+) strand synthesis
   7721..7825    +  promoter       AmpR promoter: bla
   7826..8686    +  CDS            AmpR: β-lactamase; bla; confers resistance to ampicillin, carbenicillin, and related antibiotics
   8857..9445    +  rep_origin     ori: high-copy-number ColE1/pMB1/pBR322/pUC origin of replication
   9628..9720    +  CDS            lacI (fragment): lac repressor; lacI; The lac repressor binds to the lac operator to inhibit transcription in E. coli. This inhibition can be relieved by adding lactose or isopropyl-β-D-thiogalactopyranoside (IPTG).
   9733..9754    +  protein_bind   CAP binding site: CAP binding activates transcription in the presence of cAMP. E. coli catabolite activator protein
   9769..9799    +  promoter       lac promoter: promoter for the E. coli lac operon
   9807..9823    +  protein_bind   lac operator: The lac repressor binds to the lac operator to inhibit transcription in E. coli. This inhibition can be relieved by adding lactose or isopropyl-β-D-thiogalactopyranoside (IPTG). lac repressor encoded by lacI
   9868..9886    +  promoter       T3 promoter: promoter for bacteriophage T3 RNA polymerase
