[The description below was written by a language model from this plasmid's Addgene catalogue record and pLannotate feature annotations shown in this document.]
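Description:
pLV-EF1A-PARPT-334-406-Hygro is a third-generation-style, self-inactivating HIV-1 lentiviral transfer plasmid for expression in mammalian cells, partly derived from a VectorBuilder backbone. In bacteria it is maintained through a high-copy ColE1/pUC origin and ampicillin resistance (AmpR). An f1 origin, an SV40 origin and lac/T7/T3 promoter remnants are also carried over in the backbone. The viral portion starts with an RSV promoter fused to a truncated 5' LTR, which drives Tat-independent transcription of the genomic RNA in packaging cells. It is followed by the Ψ packaging signal with a gag fragment, the RRE for Rev-dependent nuclear export, and the cPPT/CTS, which aids nuclear import of the reverse-transcribed genome. The genome ends in a ΔU3 3' LTR, which inactivates the LTR promoter after integration, with an SV40 poly(A) signal downstream.

The payload is a fragment of human PARPT (TIPARP, also known as PARP7) limited to amino acids 334–406, which the record describes as the structurally predicted WWE domain. It is fused at its C terminus to EGFP. Expression comes from the human EF-1α promoter with its intron A sequences, and a WPRE downstream of the fusion enhances transcript stability and expression. Gateway attB4, attB1 and attB2 sites flank the promoter and the coding region, reflecting modular recombinational assembly. A separate mouse PGK promoter drives the hph gene, so transduced cells can be selected with hygromycin. The construct provides stable expression of a fluorescent WWE-domain protein. The associated publication concerns WWE domains and poly(ADP-ribose) dynamics at sites of DNA damage, which suggests use as a live-cell probe or comparator in that setting, although the record does not spell this out.
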