Addgene plasmid #238099: pLV-EF1A-PARPT-334-406-Hygro
Purpose: Expression of structurally predicted WWE domain of PARPT with EGFP on C terminal
Depositing lab: Robert Sobol. Depositing organization: Brown University. Publication: Overexpression of the WWE domain of RNF146 modulates poly-(ADP)-ribose dynamics at sites of DNA damage. Al-Rahahleh RQ, Roos WP, Saville KM, Andrews JF, Wu Z, Koczor CA, Prakash A, Sobol RW. DNA Repair (Amst). 2025 Jun;150:103845. doi: 10.1016/j.dnarep.2025.103845. Epub 2025 May 21. PubMed 40403420.
Backbone
  Vector backbone: Lentiviral
  Vector type: Mammalian Expression, Lentiviral
  Selectable markers: Hygromycin
Growth in bacteria
  Bacterial resistance: Ampicillin, 100 μg/mL
  Growth temperature: 37°C
  Growth strain: NEB Stable
  Copy number: High Copy
Gene/Insert
  Gene/Insert name: PARPT
  Species: H. sapiens (human)
  Insert size (bp): 987
  Mutation: aa 334-406 only
  Promoter: EF1alpha
  Tag / fusion protein: EGFP (C terminal on insert)
  Cloning method: Other
Resource information
  A portion of this plasmid was derived from a plasmid made by: VectorBuilder
Terms and licenses: Academic/Nonprofit Terms; Industry Terms: Not Available to Industry
How to cite: pLV-EF1A-PARPT-334-406-Hygro was a gift from Robert Sobol (Addgene plasmid # 238099 ; http://n2t.net/addgene:238099 ; RRID:Addgene_238099)
